Addgene plasmid #139765: TBXTA-c028
Purpose: Protein expression/Streptavidin pull-down
Depositing lab: Opher Gileadi. Depositing organization: University of Oxford.
Backbone
  Vector backbone: pHGT-Bio (GenBank: MH763823.1)
  Backbone manufacturer: SGC
  Backbone size w/o insert (bp): 6080
  Vector type: Bacterial Expression
Growth in bacteria
  Bacterial resistance: Kanamycin, 50 μg/mL
  Growth temperature: 37°C
  Growth strain: DH5alpha
  Copy number: High Copy
Gene/Insert
  Gene/Insert name: TBXT, Full-length, WT (alt name: Brachyury)
  Species: H. sapiens (human)
  Insert size (bp): 1340
  Mutation: Contains only amino acids S2- M435
  Entrez Gene: TBXT (a.k.a. SAVA, T, TFT)
  Promoter: T7
  Tag / fusion protein: His6-GST-TEV (N terminal on backbone); Avi-tag (Biotin) (C terminal on backbone)
  Cloning method: Ligation Independent Cloning
  Sequencing primers: 5′ pGEX5: GGGCTGGCAAGCCACGTTTGGTG; 3′ T7R
Terms and licenses: Academic/Nonprofit Terms; Industry Terms: Not Available to Industry
Depositor comments: S2- M435 : Codon-optimized for E. coli expression
How to cite: TBXTA-c028 was a gift from Opher Gileadi (Addgene plasmid # 139765 ; http://n2t.net/addgene:139765 ; RRID:Addgene_139765)
