[The description below was written by a language model from this plasmid's Addgene catalogue record, the feature table of its GenBank file and pLannotate feature annotations shown in this document.]
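Description:
TBXTA-c028 is a bacterial expression plasmid built on the pHGT-Bio backbone, a pET-style vector, for producing human TBXT (Brachyury) in E. coli. The insert, introduced by ligation-independent cloning, encodes residues S2 to M435 of the wild-type T-box transcription factor and is codon-optimized for E. coli. The backbone adds an N-terminal His6-GST module followed by a TEV protease recognition site, and a C-terminal AviTag. The resulting fusion can be captured on nickel or glutathione resin, the N-terminal tags can be removed by TEV cleavage, and the AviTag allows site-specific enzymatic biotinylation, in line with the stated purpose of protein expression and streptavidin pull-down.

Transcription is driven by a T7 promoter with an adjacent lac operator and a T7 gene 10 ribosome binding site, and it ends at a T7 terminator. A lacI gene on the plasmid supplies the repressor, so expression is IPTG-inducible in hosts that provide T7 RNA polymerase. The plasmid is selected with kanamycin (aph(3')-Ia) and replicates from a ColE1/pMB1-type origin. The catalogue lists it as high copy, although the feature table also shows pBR322-derived rop and bom elements. An f1 origin and remnant tetracycline-resistance fragments are present as well.

The automated annotation of the full 7,392 nt sequence does not call the N-terminal His6, TEV site or AviTag. These features appear only in the partial 2,106 bp GenBank record, which covers just the fusion open reading frame. The automated table also flags a short His-tag fragment and a T7 gene 10-derived fragment downstream of TBXT, and the record does not indicate whether either is translated as part of the product.
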