Features (pLannotate 1.2.2; 20 found; start..end, strand, type, name):
      1..19      +  promoter       T7 promoter: promoter for bacteriophage T7 RNA polymerase
     20..44      +  protein_bind   lac operator: The lac repressor binds to the lac operator to inhibit transcription in E. coli. This inhibition can be relieved by adding lactose or isopropyl-β-D-thiogalactopyranoside (IPTG). lac repressor encoded by lacI
     59..81      +  RBS            RBS: efficient ribosome binding site from bacteriophage T7 gene 10 (Olins and Rangwala, 1989)
    116..770     +  CDS            GST (fragment): glutathione S-transferase from Schistosoma japonicum
    827..2128    +  CDS            TBXT: TBXT_HUMAN - Also known as T. Experimental evidence at protein level: Swiss-Prot protein existence level 1. Involved in the transcriptional regulation of genes required for mesoderm formation and differentiation. Binds to a palindromic site (called T site) and activates gene transcription when bound to such a site. From Homo sapiens (Human).
   2257..2274    +  CDS            9xHis (fragment): 9xHis affinity tag
   2284..2333    +  CDS            SET1 (fragment): solubility-enhancement tag derived from T7 phage gene 10B
   2341..2388    +  terminator     T7 terminator: transcription terminator for bacteriophage T7 RNA polymerase
   2425..2853    +  rep_origin     f1 ori (sequence partly withheld): f1 bacteriophage origin of replication; arrow indicates direction of (+) strand synthesis
   2906..2963    +  promoter       AmpR promoter (fragment): bla
   2972..3787    -  CDS            KanR: aminoglycoside phosphotransferase; aph(3')-Ia; confers resistance to kanamycin in bacteria or G418 (Geneticin®) in eukaryotes
   3909..4497    +  rep_origin     ori: high-copy-number ColE1/pMB1/pBR322/pUC origin of replication
   4683..4822    -  misc_feature   bom: basis of mobility region from pBR322
   4924..5115    -  CDS            rop: Rop protein, which maintains plasmids at low copy number; rop
   5132..5512    +  CDS            YPB1_ECOLX: Protein predicted: Swiss-Prot protein existence level 4. From Escherichia coli.
   5584..5875    -  CDS            TcR (fragment): tetracycline efflux protein; tet; confers resistance to tetracycline
   5890..5911    -  protein_bind   CAP binding site: CAP binding activates transcription in the presence of cAMP. E. coli catabolite activator protein
   5924..7006    -  CDS            lacI: lac repressor; lacI; The lac repressor binds to the lac operator to inhibit transcription in E. coli. This inhibition can be relieved by adding lactose or isopropyl-β-D-thiogalactopyranoside (IPTG).
   7007..7084    -  promoter       lacI promoter: lacI
   7092..7371    -  CDS            TcR (fragment): tetracycline efflux protein; tet; confers resistance to tetracycline
>Addgene plasmid #139765 | TBXTA-c028 | addgene full sequence | sequence record 296580 | Addgene NGS Result
TAATACGACTCACTATAGGGGAATTGTGAGCGGATAACAATTCCCCTCTAGAAATAATTTTGTTTAACTT
TAAGAAGGAGATATACATATGCACCATCATCATCATCATTCTTCTATGTCCCCTATACTAGGTTATTGGA
AAATTAAGGGCCTTGTGCAACCCACTCGACTTCTTTTGGAATATCTTGAAGAAAAATATGAAGAGCATTT
GTATGAGCGCGATGAAGGTGATAAATGGCGAAACAAAAAGTTTGAATTGGGTTTGGAGTTTCCCAATCTT
CCTTATTATATTGATGGTGATGTTAAATTAACACAGTCTATGGCCATCATACGTTATATAGCTGACAAGC
ACAACATGTTGGGTGGTTGTCCAAAAGAGCGTGCAGAGATTTCAATGCTTGAAGGAGCGGTTTTGGATAT
TAGATACGGTGTTTCGAGAATTGCATATAGTAAAGACTTTGAAACTCTCAAAGTTGATTTTCTTAGCAAG
CTACCTGAAATGCTGAAAATGTTCGAAGATCGTTTATGTCATAAAACATATTTAAATGGTGATCATGTAA
CCCATCCTGACTTCATGTTGTATGACGCTCTTGATGTTGTTTTATACATGGACCCAATGTGCCTGGATGC
GTTCCCAAAATTAGTTTGTTTTAAAAAACGTATTGAAGCTATCCCACAAATTGATAAGTACTTGAAATCC
AGCAAGTATATAGCATGGCCTTTGCAGGGCTGGCAAGCCACGTTTGGTGGTGCCGACCATCCTCCAAAAT
CGAGCTCAGGTGTAGATCTGGGTACCGAGAACCTGTACTTCCAATCCATGTCCAATAGCAGCCCTGGCAC
CGAAAGCGCCGGTAAGAGCCTACAGTACCGTGTGGACCATTTACTGAGCGCCGTGGAGAACGAACTACAG
GCAGGCAGCGAAAAAGGTGACCCGACCGAACGCGAACTGCGTGTGGGTCTGGAAGAAAGCGAACTGTGGC
TGCGCTTTAAAGAGCTGACCAACGAAATGATCGTGACCAAAAACGGCCGCCGCATGTTTCCTGTGCTGAA
AGTTAACGTGAGCGGCCTGGACCCGAACGCCATGTACAGCTTCCTGCTGGATTTCGTTGCCGCAGATAAC
CACCGCTGGAAGTATGTGAACGGCGAATGGGTGCCGGGTGGCAAACCGGAACCGCAGGCACCTAGCTGCG
TGTATATCCACCCGGATAGCCCTAACTTCGGTGCCCATTGGATGAAAGCCCCGGTGAGCTTCAGCAAGGT
GAAGCTGACCAACAAACTGAACGGCGGCGGCCAAATCATGCTGAACAGCTTACATAAATATGAACCTCGC
ATCCACATTGTGCGTGTGGGCGGCCCGCAACGTATGATCACCAGCCATTGCTTCCCGGAGACACAGTTCA
TTGCCGTTACCGCCTACCAGAACGAGGAAATTACCGCACTGAAAATTAAATACAACCCTTTTGCAAAAGC
CTTCTTAGATGCCAAAGAGCGCAGCGACCACAAAGAAATGATGGAGGAACCGGGCGACAGCCAGCAGCCT
GGTTATAGCCAATGGGGCTGGCTGCTGCCGGGTACCAGTACACTGTGCCCGCCGGCAAACCCGCATCCTC
AGTTTGGTGGCGCCCTGAGCTTACCGAGCACCCACAGTTGTGATCGCTATCCTACCCTGCGTAGCCATCG
TAGCAGTCCGTACCCGAGCCCGTATGCACATCGTAACAACAGCCCGACATATAGCGACAACAGCCCGGCC
TGTCTGAGCATGCTACAGAGCCATGATAACTGGAGCAGCCTGGGCATGCCGGCACATCCGAGCATGCTGC
CGGTGAGTCACAATGCCAGCCCGCCGACCAGTAGCAGCCAGTATCCTAGCCTGTGGAGCGTTAGTAACGG
TGCAGTGACCCCGGGTAGCCAGGCAGCAGCAGTTAGCAATGGTCTGGGCGCCCAGTTTTTTCGCGGCAGT
CCGGCACATTACACCCCGCTGACCCATCCTGTGAGTGCCCCGAGCAGTAGTGGTAGCCCGCTGTATGAAG
GTGCCGCAGCCGCCACCGACATTGTTGACAGCCAGTATGATGCCGCCGCACAGGGTCGCCTGATTGCAAG
CTGGACCCCTGTGAGTCCGCCGAGCATGAGCAGTAAAGGTGGATACGGCCTGAATGATATCTTTGAAGCG
CAGAAGATTGAATGGCATGAATGACAGTAAAGGTGGATACGGATCCGAATTCGAGCTCCGTCGACAAGCT
TGCGGCCGCACTCGAGCACCACCACCACCACCACTGAGATCCGGCTGCTAACAAAGCCCGAAAGGAAGCT
GAGTTGGCTGCTGCCACCGCTGAGCAATAACTAGCATAACCCCTTGGGGCCTCTAAACGGGTCTTGAGGG
GTTTTTTGCTGAAAGGAGGAACTATATCCGGATTGGCGAATGGG
[124 nt withheld, positions 2425-2548]
C
[91 nt withheld, positions 2550-2640]
A
[49 nt withheld, positions 2642-2690]
CCTTTGACGTTGGAGTCCACGTTCTTTAATAGTGGACTCTTGTTCCAAACTGGAACAACACTCAACCCTA
TCTCGGTCTATTCTTTTGATTTATAAGGGATTTTGCCGATTTCGGCCTATTGGTTAAAAAATGAGCTGAT
TTAACAAAAATTTAACGCGAATTTTAACAAAATATTAACGCTTACAATTTAGGTGGCACTTTTCGGGGAA
ATGTGCGCGGAACCCCTATTTGTTTATTTTTCTAAATACATTCAAATATGTATCCGCTCATGAATTAATT
CTTAGAAAAACTCATCGAGCATCAAATGAAACTGCAATTTATTCATATCAGGATTATCAATACCATATTT
TTGAAAAAGCCGTTTCTGTAATGAAGGAGAAAACTCACCGAGGCAGTTCCATAGGATGGCAAGATCCTGG
TATCGGTCTGCGATTCCGACTCGTCCAACATCAATACAACCTATTAATTTCCCCTCGTCAAAAATAAGGT
TATCAAGTGAGAAATCACCATGAGTGACGACTGAATCCGGTGAGAATGGCAAAAGTTTATGCATTTCTTT
CCAGACTTGTTCAACAGGCCAGCCATTACGCTCGTCATCAAAATCACTCGCATCAACCAAACCGTTATTC
ATTCGTGATTGCGCCTGAGCGAGACGAAATACGCGATCGCTGTTAAAAGGACAATTACAAACAGGAATCG
AATGCAACCGGCGCAGGAACACTGCCAGCGCATCAACAATATTTTCACCTGAATCAGGATATTCTTCTAA
TACCTGGAATGCTGTTTTCCCGGGGATCGCAGTGGTGAGTAACCATGCATCATCAGGAGTACGGATAAAA
TGCTTGATGGTCGGAAGAGGCATAAATTCCGTCAGCCAGTTTAGTCTGACCATCTCATCTGTAACATCAT
TGGCAACGCTACCTTTGCCATGTTTCAGAAACAACTCTGGCGCATCGGGCTTCCCATACAATCGATAGAT
TGTCGCACCTGATTGCCCGACATTATCGCGAGCCCATTTATACCCATATAAATCAGCATCCATGTTGGAA
TTTAATCGCGGCCTAGAGCAAGACGTTTCCCGTTGAATATGGCTCATAACACCCCTTGTATTACTGTTTA
TGTAAGCAGACAGTTTTATTGTTCATGACCAAAATCCCTTAACGTGAGTTTTCGTTCCACTGAGCGTCAG
ACCCCGTAGAAAAGATCAAAGGATCTTCTTGAGATCCTTTTTTTCTGCGCGTAATCTGCTGCTTGCAAAC
AAAAAAACCACCGCTACCAGCGGTGGTTTGTTTGCCGGATCAAGAGCTACCAACTCTTTTTCCGAAGGTA
ACTGGCTTCAGCAGAGCGCAGATACCAAATACTGTCCTTCTAGTGTAGCCGTAGTTAGGCCACCACTTCA
AGAACTCTGTAGCACCGCCTACATACCTCGCTCTGCTAATCCTGTTACCAGTGGCTGCTGCCAGTGGCGA
TAAGTCGTGTCTTACCGGGTTGGACTCAAGACGATAGTTACCGGATAAGGCGCAGCGGTCGGGCTGAACG
GGGGGTTCGTGCACACAGCCCAGCTTGGAGCGAACGACCTACACCGAACTGAGATACCTACAGCGTGAGC
TATGAGAAAGCGCCACGCTTCCCGAAGGGAGAAAGGCGGACAGGTATCCGGTAAGCGGCAGGGTCGGAAC
AGGAGAGCGCACGAGGGAGCTTCCAGGGGGAAACGCCTGGTATCTTTATAGTCCTGTCGGGTTTCGCCAC
CTCTGACTTGAGCGTCGATTTTTGTGATGCTCGTCAGGGGGGCGGAGCCTATGGAAAAACGCCAGCAACG
CGGCCTTTTTACGGTTCCTGGCCTTTTGCTGGCCTTTTGCTCACATGTTCTTTCCTGCGTTATCCCCTGA
TTCTGTGGATAACCGTATTACCGCCTTTGAGTGAGCTGATACCGCTCGCCGCAGCCGAACGACCGAGCGC
AGCGAGTCAGTGAGCGAGGAAGCGGAAGAGCGCCTGATGCGGTATTTTCTCCTTACGCATCTGTGCGGTA
TTTCACACCGCAATGGTGCACTCTCAGTACAATCTGCTCTGATGCCGCATAGTTAAGCCAGTATACACTC
CGCTATCGCTACGTGACTGGGTCATGGCTGCGCCCCGACACCCGCCAACACCCGCTGACGCGCCCTGACG
GGCTTGTCTGCTCCCGGCATCCGCTTACAGACAAGCTGTGACCGTCTCCGGGAGCTGCATGTGTCAGAGG
TTTTCACCGTCATCACCGAAACGCGCGAGGCAGCTGCGGTAAAGCTCATCAGCGTGGTCGTGAAGCGATT
CACAGATGTCTGCCTGTTCATCCGCGTCCAGCTCGTTGAGTTTCTCCAGAAGCGTTAATGTCTGGCTTCT
GATAAAGCGGGCCATGTTAAGGGCGGTTTTTTCCTGTTTGGTCACTGATGCCTCCGTGTAAGGGGGATTT
CTGTTCATGGGGGTAATGATACCGATGAAACGAGAGAGGATGCTCACGATACGGGTTACTGATGATGAAC
ATGCCCGGTTACTGGAACGTTGTGAGGGTAAACAACTGGCGGTATGGATGCGGCGGGACCAGAGAAAAAT
CACTCAGGGTCAATGCCAGCGCTTCGTTAATACAGATGTAGGTGTTCCACAGGGTAGCCAGCAGCATCCT
GCGATGCAGATCCGGAACATAATGGTGCAGGGCGCTGACTTCCGCGTTTCCAGACTTTACGAAACACGGA
AACCGAAGACCATTCATGTTGTTGCTCAGGTCGCAGACGTTTTGCAGCAGCAGTCGCTTCACGTTCGCTC
GCGTATCGGTGATTCATTCTGCTAACCAGTAAGGCAACCCCGCCAGCCTAGCCGGGTCCTCAACGACAGG
AGCACGATCATGCGCACCCGTGGGGCCGCCATGCCGGCGATAATGGCCTGCTTCTCGCCGAAACGTTTGG
TGGCGGGACCAGTGACGAAGGCTTGAGCGAGGGCGTGCAAGATTCCGAATACCGCAAGCGACAGGCCGAT
CATCGTCGCGCTCCAGCGAAAGCGGTCCTCGCCGAAAATGACCCAGAGCGCTGCCGGCACCTGTCCTACG
AGTTGCATGATAAAGAAGACAGTCATAAGTGCGGCGACGATAGTCATGCCCCGCGCCCACCGGAAGGAGC
TGACTGGGTTGAAGGCTCTCAAGGGCATCGGTCGAGATCCCGGTGCCTAATGAGTGAGCTAACTTACATT
AATTGCGTTGCGCTCACTGCCCGCTTTCCAGTCGGGAAACCTGTCGTGCCAGCTGCATTAATGAATCGGC
CAACGCGCGGGGAGAGGCGGTTTGCGTATTGGGCGCCAGGGTGGTTTTTCTTTTCACCAGTGAGACGGGC
AACAGCTGATTGCCCTTCACCGCCTGGCCCTGAGAGAGTTGCAGCAAGCGGTCCACGCTGGTTTGCCCCA
GCAGGCGAAAATCCTGTTTGATGGTGGTTAACGGCGGGATATAACATGAGCTGTCTTCGGTATCGTCGTA
TCCCACTACCGAGATATCCGCACCAACGCGCAGCCCGGACTCGGTAATGGCGCGCATTGCGCCCAGCGCC
ATCTGATCGTTGGCAACCAGCATCGCAGTGGGAACGATGCCCTCATTCAGCATTTGCATGGTTTGTTGAA
AACCGGACATGGCACTCCAGTCGCCTTCCCGTTCCGCTATCGGCTGAATTTGATTGCGAGTGAGATATTT
ATGCCAGCCAGCCAGACGCAGACGCGCCGAGACAGAACTTAATGGGCCCGCTAACAGCGCGATTTGCTGG
TGACCCAATGCGACCAGATGCTCCACGCCCAGTCGCGTACCGTCTTCATGGGAGAAAATAATACTGTTGA
TGGGTGTCTGGTCAGAGACATCAAGAAATAACGCCGGAACATTAGTGCAGGCAGCTTCCACAGCAATGGC
ATCCTGGTCATCCAGCGGATAGTTAATGATCAGCCCACTGACGCGTTGCGCGAGAAGATTGTGCACCGCC
GCTTTACAGGCTTCGACGCCGCTTCGTTCTACCATCGACACCACCACGCTGGCACCCAGTTGATCGGCGC
GAGATTTAATCGCCGCGACAATTTGCGACGGCGCGTGCAGGGCCAGACTGGAGGTGGCAACGCCAATCAG
CAACGACTGTTTGCCCGCCAGTTGTTGTGCCACGCGGTTGGGAATGTAATTCAGCTCCGCCATCGCCGCT
TCCACTTTTTCCCGCGTTTTCGCAGAAACGTGGCTGGCCTGGTTCACCACGCGGGAAACGGTCTGATAAG
AGACACCGGCATACTCTGCGACATCGTATAACGTTACTGGTTTCACATTCACCACCCTGAATTGACTCTC
TTCCGGGCGCTATCATGCCATACCGCGAAAGGTTTTGCGCCATTCGATGGTGTCCGGGATCTCGACGCTC
TCCCTTATGCGACTCCTGCATTAGGAAGCAGCCCAGTAGTAGGTTGAGGCCGTTGAGCACCGCCGCCGCA
AGGAATGGTGCATGCAAGGAGATGGCGCCCAACAGTCCCCCGGCCACGGGGCCTGCCACCATACCCACGC
CGAAACAAGCGCTCATGAGCCCGAAGTGGCGAGCCCGATCTTCCCCATCGGTGATGTCGGCGATATAGGC
GCCAGCAACCGCACCTGTGGCGCCGGTGATGCCGGCCACGATGCGTCCGGCGTAGAGGATCGAGATCTCG
ATCCCGCGAAAT
