LOCUS       Exported 2106 bp ds-DNA linear SYN 15-JUN-2021
DEFINITION  Protein expression/Streptavidin pull-down.
ACCESSION   .
VERSION     .
KEYWORDS    TBXTA-c028
SOURCE      synthetic DNA construct
  ORGANISM  synthetic DNA construct
REFERENCE   1 (bases 1 to 2106)
  TITLE     Opher Gileadi SGC expression vectors
REFERENCE   2 (bases 1 to 2106)
  AUTHORS   .
  TITLE     Direct Submission
  JOURNAL   Exported Jun 15, 2021 from SnapGene Server 1.1.58
            http://www.snapgene.com
FEATURES             Location/Qualifiers
     source          1..2106
                     /organism="synthetic DNA construct"
                     /mol_type="other DNA"
     CDS             4..21
                     /codon_start=1
                     /product="6xHis affinity tag"
                     /label=6xHis
                     /translation="HHHHHH"
     CDS             28..681
                     /codon_start=1
                     /product="glutathione S-transferase from Schistosoma
                     japonicum"
                     /label=GST
                     /translation="MSPILGYWKIKGLVQPTRLLLEYLEEKYEEHLYERDEGDKWRNKK
                     FELGLEFPNLPYYIDGDVKLTQSMAIIRYIADKHNMLGGCPKERAEISMLEGAVLDIRY
                     GVSRIAYSKDFETLKVDFLSKLPEMLKMFEDRLCHKTYLNGDHVTHPDFMLYDALDVVL
                     YMDPMCLDAFPKLVCFKKRIEAIPQIDKYLKSSKYIAWPLQGWQATFGGADHPPK"
     primer_bind     639..661
                     /label=pGEX 5'
                     /note="pGEX vectors, Glutathione-S-transferase, forward
                     primer"
     CDS             709..729
                     /codon_start=1
                     /product="tobacco etch virus (TEV) protease recognition and
                     cleavage site"
                     /label=TEV site
                     /translation="ENLYFQS"
     CDS             2059..2103
                     /codon_start=1
                     /product="peptide tag that allows for enzymatic
                     biotinylation"
                     /label=AviTag(TM)
                     /translation="GLNDIFEAQKIEWHE"
ORIGIN
        1 atgcaccatc atcatcatca ttcttctatg tcccctatac taggttattg gaaaattaag
       61 ggccttgtgc aacccactcg acttcttttg gaatatcttg aagaaaaata tgaagagcat
      121 ttgtatgagc gcgatgaagg tgataaatgg cgaaacaaaa agtttgaatt gggtttggag
      181 tttcccaatc ttccttatta tattgatggt gatgttaaat taacacagtc tatggccatc
      241 atacgttata tagctgacaa gcacaacatg ttgggtggtt gtccaaaaga gcgtgcagag
      301 atttcaatgc ttgaaggagc ggttttggat attagatacg gtgtttcgag aattgcatat
      361 agtaaagact ttgaaactct caaagttgat tttcttagca agctacctga aatgctgaaa
      421 atgttcgaag atcgtttatg tcataaaaca tatttaaatg gtgatcatgt aacccatcct
      481 gacttcatgt tgtatgacgc tcttgatgtt gttttataca tggacccaat gtgcctggat
      541 gcgttcccaa aattagtttg ttttaaaaaa cgtattgaag ctatcccaca aattgataag
      601 tacttgaaat ccagcaagta tatagcatgg cctttgcagg gctggcaagc cacgtttggt
      661 ggtgccgacc atcctccaaa atcgagctca ggtgtagatc tgggtaccga gaacctgtac
      721 ttccaatcca tgtccaatag cagccctggc accgaaagcg ccggtaagag cctacagtac
      781 cgtgtggacc atttactgag cgccgtggag aacgaactac aggcaggcag cgaaaaaggt
      841 gacccgaccg aacgcgaact gcgtgtgggt ctggaagaaa gcgaactgtg gctgcgcttt
      901 aaagagctga ccaacgaaat gatcgtgacc aaaaacggcc gccgcatgtt tcctgtgctg
      961 aaagttaacg tgagcggcct ggacccgaac gccatgtaca gcttcctgct ggatttcgtt
     1021 gccgcagata accaccgctg gaagtatgtg aacggcgaat gggtgccggg tggcaaaccg
     1081 gaaccgcagg cacctagctg cgtgtatatc cacccggata gccctaactt cggtgcccat
     1141 tggatgaaag ccccggtgag cttcagcaag gtgaagctga ccaacaaact gaacggcggc
     1201 ggccaaatca tgctgaacag cttacataaa tatgaacctc gcatccacat tgtgcgtgtg
     1261 ggcggcccgc aacgtatgat caccagccat tgcttcccgg agacacagtt cattgccgtt
     1321 accgcctacc agaacgagga aattaccgca ctgaaaatta aatacaaccc ttttgcaaaa
     1381 gccttcttag atgccaaaga gcgcagcgac cacaaagaaa tgatggagga accgggcgac
     1441 agccagcagc ctggttatag ccaatggggc tggctgctgc cgggtaccag tacactgtgc
     1501 ccgccggcaa acccgcatcc tcagtttggt ggcgccctga gcttaccgag cacccacagt
     1561 tgtgatcgct atcctaccct gcgtagccat cgtagcagtc cgtacccgag cccgtatgca
     1621 catcgtaaca acagcccgac atatagcgac aacagcccgg cctgtctgag catgctacag
     1681 agccatgata actggagcag cctgggcatg ccggcacatc cgagcatgct gccggtgagt
     1741 cacaatgcca gcccgccgac cagtagcagc cagtatccta gcctgtggag cgttagtaac
     1801 ggtgcagtga ccccgggtag ccaggcagca gcagttagca atggtctggg cgcccagttt
     1861 tttcgcggca gtccggcaca ttacaccccg ctgacccatc ctgtgagtgc cccgagcagt
     1921 agtggtagcc cgctgtatga aggtgccgca gccgccaccg acattgttga cagccagtat
     1981 gatgccgccg cacagggtcg cctgattgca agctggaccc ctgtgagtcc gccgagcatg
     2041 agcagtaaag gtggatacgg cctgaatgat atctttgaag cgcagaagat tgaatggcat
     2101 gaatga
//
